>Addgene plasmid #230073 | pMS09 | addgene full sequence | sequence record 475919 | Addgene NGS Result
GATCTGAAGATCAGCAGTTCAACCTGTTGATAGTACGTACTAAGCTCTCATGTTTCACGTACTAAGCTCT
CATGTTTAACGTACTAAGCTCTCATGTTTAACGAACTAAACCCTCATGGCTAACGTACTAAGCTCTCATG
GCTAACGTACTAAGCTCTCATGTTTCACGTACTAAGCTCTCATGTTTGAACAATAAAATTAATATAAATC
AGCAACTTAAATAGCCTCTAAGGTTTTAAGTTTTATAAGAAAAAAAAGAATATATAAGGCTTTTAAAGCT
TTTAAGGTTTAACGGTTGTGGACAACAAGCCAGGGATGTAACGCACTGAGAAGCCCTTAGAGCCTCTCAA
AGCAATTTTGAGTGACACAGGAACACTTAACGGCTGACATGGGAATTCCCCTCCACCTTATTCTTCCCGA
CCGAACGAGCGGTATTCAAGCGGAGTAAGCCCGGTACGTTTTTTGAAAAAGGAGAAAAAATATTCGGTAG
ACTGGAAGCCCAGAAAAAAAGAAATTTCTTTTACTGACTGGGAAGTTCCCACCAACATTTGCTTGGCTTT
ACGAAGTTTCAGTTGATATCAGTGATCTGGAAGAAGCAATGAAAGCTGCTGTTAAGTCTCCGAATCAGGT
ATTGTTCCTGACAGGTGTATTCCCATCCGGTAAACGCGGATACTTTGCAGTTGATCTGACTCAGGAATAA
ATTATAAATTAAGGTAAGAAGATTGTAGGATAAGCTAATGAAATAGAAAAAGGATGCCGTCACACAACTT
GTCGGCATTCTTTTTTGTTTTATTAGTTGAAAATATAGTGAAAAAGTTGCCTAAATATGTATGTTAACAA
ATTATTTGTCGTAACTTTGCACTCCAAATCTGTTTTTAAAGACCCGGGCATGCCAGGATCCGAATTCGAG
CTCGGCGCGCCTGCAGGTCGACAAGCTTGCGGCCGCATAATGCTTAAGTCCATATGGCAGATCTCAATTG
GATATCGGCCGGCCACGCGATCGCTGACGTCGGTACCCATGATAGAGAAGAATTTCGTCATCACTGATCC
TAGGCTTCCCGATAATCCCATTATCTTTGCATCAGACGGCTTTCTTGAATTGACAGAGTATTCGCGCGAG
GAAATATTGGGGAGAAATGCCCGGTTTCTTCAGGGGCCAGAGACAGATCAAGCGACTGTCCAGAAGATAA
GAGACGCAATTAGAGATCAGAGGGAGACTACTGTGCAGTTGATAAACTACACTAAAAGCGGAAAGAAATT
CTGGAACTTACTCCACCTGCAACCTGTGCGTGATCAGAAGGGAGAGCTTCAATACTTCATCGGTGTGCAG
CTCGATGGAAGTGATCATGTAACATGTGGTCATGACACTAGTGACTACAAGGACCACGACGGCGACTATA
AGGACCACGACATCGACTACAAGGATGACGACGACAAGTGAGGGCCCTATAATTTGGTGAATTGGAGTTA
TTTTCATATTTTTGCATCCCGAAGAGTTTCTCTTAAAGAGAGAAACATCTTTTGCATACCTTTTCCGACC
GAATTTTTATGTCGTAAAGAGGGGCTTTGCAGGGGGTGGACTCAGAAAGATGAGAATAGATGACTATTGT
AGTTGAAACACATAGAAAGTTGCTGATATACAGACCGATACGCATATCGGGATGAACCATGAGTACGTTC
TTTTCTCAAAAAACATAAATATTCGAAAAGAGATGCAATAAATTAAGGAGAGGTTATAGCTGAGCATGAC
AAAAAAGAAATTGCCCGTTCGTTTTACGGGTCAGCACTTTACTATTGATAAAGTGCTAATAAAAGATGCA
ATAAGACAAGCAAATATAAGTAATCAGGATACGGTTTTAGATATTGGGGCAGGCAAGGGGTTTCTTACTG
TTCATTTATTAAAAATCGCCAACAATGTTGTTGCTATTGAAAACGACACAGCTTTGGTTGAACATTTACG
AAAATTATTTTCTGATGCCCGAAATGTTCAAGTTGTCGGTTGTGATTTTAGGAATTTTGCAGTTCCGAAA
TTTCCTTTCAAAGTGGTGTCAAATATTCCTTATGGCATTACTTCCGATATTTTCAAAATCCTGATGTTTG
AGAGTCTTGGAAATTTTCTGGGAGGTTCCATTGTCCTTCAATTAGAACCTACACAAAAGTTATTTTCGAG
GAAGCTTTACAATCCATATACCGTTTTCTATCATACTTTTTTTGATTTGAAACTTGTCTATGAGGTAGGT
CCTGAAAGTTTCTTGCCACCGCCAACTGTCAAATCAGCCCTGTTAAACATTAAAAGAAAACACTTATTTT
TTGATTTTAAGTTTAAAGCCAAATACTTAGCATTTATTTCCTATCTGTTAGAGAAACCTGATTTATCTGT
AAAAACAGCTTTAAAGTCGATTTTCAGGAAAAGTCAGGTCAGGTCAATTTCGGAAAAATTCGGTTTAAAC
CTTAATGCTCAAATTGTTTGTTTGTCTCCAAGTCAATGGTTAAACTGTTTTTTGGAAATGCTGGAAGTTG
TCCCTGAAAAATTTCATCCTTCGTAGGCATGCCTCATCGGATTCTTTTAATATCGCTACTCTCTACGTTC
AACCAAAAGAAATAATGACTTACTGCTATATTTTTTGCACGTGTGGGGAAAATGTGGGGAAAATTCAAGC
AAAAGAAAAAGCTAAGTATTGAACTATCAAATACTTAGCTTTCTTTCTTGTACCCAGACCCCGCATTTGA
AATAATTAAAGTGGGGAAAATGTGGGTAAAAAGAAAAATGCGGAAAAACGCCACAATTACACTGTATTTC
AATATGTTATAATCCTATTAAATTTTAATCCAAGTTTAATCGAATTGCAAAATATTTAGCAGATGTGGGG
AAAATGCTGGGGAAAATATTTATATTTGCAGCAGAGTAAAATTCAACCTGAAAGTCTATGAAAGTAACCT
TTATCATTAAAAAAGCAGCCAAACGATATGATACAGAATCCATGGCTACAATCTATGTCCGTTTTAGAAA
CGGAAGGCAGTTAGACTCCGTTGCTCCTACTCAGTTAGCCATCAATCCCAATCTATGGGATGATAAAGAC
GAATGTGTAAAAACGAAAGCTGTCTGCAATGAAGAAATGCGTACCCATATAAATGAAGAGATACGCCAGT
TGAAAACCTATATCGAGAAGGTATATCAACAAGAAAAGGAAGCAATAGACAAAGAATGGCTAAAAACAAC
ACTTGATAAATTTTACCATCCTGAAAAATATTTTTTGCCGGAGGAAGTGGTTATCAAGCCTACCATTGGA
GAACTATTCGATGAATTTCTAAACAAGCACCCTTTGTCGGAAGTACGAAAGAAAAATTTCCGGGTTGTCA
AAAGAGCCTTACTGCGTTATGAACTATATGTAAGGGCTACAAAGAGAGGACAAAAGGGCTTTATCCTTGA
TGTGGATTTGGTAACACCTGACACGCTTCGGGATATGTGGGATTTCTTTCAGAACGAATACCAGTATTAT
GAACTTTACCCGAGCATTTATGAAGCCATTCCCGAAAAGAGGACACCACAGCCCAGAAGCAAAAACACGC
TGATAGACTGTTTTTCAAGAATACGCACATTCTTCCTGTGGTGCTTCGATAACAAACGCACCACAAACAG
ACCTTTCGACAAGTTTCCGATAGAGGAGTGTACATATGGTACACCTTATTATATAACACTCGAAGAAAGG
GACAGGATTTTTAATGCAGACCTTTCTGCCACCCCACAACTGGCAATACAGAGGGATATATTCATATTTC
AGACACTGATAGGATGCAGGGTGAGCGACCTGTACCGAATGACCAAACTAAATGTGGTCAATGAAGCCAT
AGAATATATTCCCAAGAAAACCAAAGAGGGGAATCCGGTTACGGTACGTGTTCCACTTAACGACAAAGCG
AAAGAAATCCTTGAACGCTACAAAGAATATGAGGGAAAACTGTTGCCGTTCATATCCGAGCAAAAGTACA
ATGATGCCATAAAAAAGATATTCAAATTAGCTGGAGTTGACCGCATCGTAACAATCTTAGACCCGTTGAC
GCACAACGAAATCAAACGACCTATTTATGAAGTGGCAAGCAGCCATCTGGCAAGACGTACGTTTATCGGC
AATATCTATAAAAAAGTGAAAGACCCGAACCTTGTTTCCGCACTGTCGGGACACAAGGAGGGAAGCAAAG
CTTTCAGACGATACAGGGATATTGACGAAGAAATGAAGAAAGACCTTGTAAAACTACTGGACTGATAAAA
GTATCAAACAGTTTCATAGATAGTTAGGCTAGCATATAGCGACTTTTTTACAAAATGCTAAAATTTGTTG
ATTTCCGTCAAGCAATTGTTGAGCAAAAATGTCTTTTACGATAAAATGATACCTCAATATCAACTGTTTA
GCAAAACGATATTTCTCTTAAAGAGAGAAACACCTTTTTGTTCACCAATCCCCGACTTTTAATCCCGCGG
CCATGATTGAAAAAGGAAGAGTATGAGTATTCAACATTTCCGTGTCGCCCTTATTCCCTTTTTTGCGGCA
TTTTGCCTTCCTGTTTTTGCTCACCCAGAAACGCTGGTGAAAGTAAAAGATGCTGAAGATCAGTTGGGTG
CACGAGTGGGTTACATCGAACTGGATCTCAACAGCGGTAAGATCCTTGAGAGTTTTCGCCCCGAAGAACG
TTTTCCAATGATGAGCACTTTTAAAGTTCTGCTATGTGGCGCGGTATTATCCCGTATTGACGCCGGGCAA
GAGCAACTCGGTCGCCGCATACACTATTCTCAGAATGACTTGGTTGAGTACTCACCAGTCACAGAAAAGC
ATCTTACGGATGGCATGACAGTAAGAGAATTATGCAGTGCTGCCATAACCATGAGTGATAACACTGCGGC
CAACTTACTTCTGACAACGATCGGAGGACCGAAGGAGCTAACCGCTTTTTTGCACAACATGGGGGATCAT
GTAACTCGCCTTGATCGTTGGGAACCGGAGCTGAATGAAGCCATACCAAACGACGAGCGTGACACCACGA
TGCCTGTAGCAATGGCAACAACGTTGCGCAAACTATTAACTGGCGAACTACTTACTCTAGCTTCCCGGCA
ACAATTAATAGACTGGATGGAGGCGGATAAAGTTGCAGGACCACTTCTGCGCTCGGCCCTTCCGGCTGGC
TGGTTTATTGCTGATAAATCTGGAGCCGGTGAGCGTGGGTCTCGCGGTATCATTGCAGCACTGGGGCCAG
ATGGTAAGCCCTCCCGTATCGTAGTTATCTACACGACGGGGAGTCAGGCAACTATGGATGAACGAAATAG
ACAGATCGCTGAGATAGGTGCCTCACTGATTAAGCATTGGTAACTGTCAGACCAAGTTTACTCATAACGC
GTCAATTCGAGGGGGATCAATTCCGTGATAGGTGGGCTGCCCTTCCTGGTTGGCTTGGTTTCATCAGCCA
TCCGCTTGCCCTCATCTGTTACGCCGGCGGTAGCCGGCCAGCCTCGCAGAGCAGGATTCCCGTTGAGCAC
CGCCAGGTGCGAATAAGGGACAGTGAAGAAGGAACACCCGCTCGCGGGTGGGCCTACTTCACCTATCCTG
CCCGGCTGACGCCGTTGGATACACCAAGGAAAGTCTACACGAACCCTTTGGCAAAATCCTGTATATCGTG
CGAAAAAGGATGGATATACCGAAAAAATCGCTATAATGACCCCGAAGCAGGGTTATGCAGCGGAAAACGG
AATTGATCCGGCCACGATGCGTCCGGCGTAGAG
Features (pLannotate 1.2.2; 8 found; start..end, strand, type, name):
      1..389     +  rep_origin     R6K γ ori: γ replication origin from E. coli plasmid R6K; requires the R6K initiator protein pi for replication
   1019..1390    +  CDS            iLov: iLov is a multistate cyan fluorescent protein published in 2008, derived from Broad host range vector vector pCVD060. It requires the cofactor flavin for fluorescence.
   1412..1434    +  CDS            3xFLAG (fragment): three tandem FLAG® epitope tags
   1746..2543    +  CDS            ermF: ERMF_BACFG - Protein inferred from homology: Swiss-Prot protein existence level 3. Involved in erythromycin resistance. From Bacteroides fragilis.
   4486..4502    +  promoter       AmpR promoter (fragment): bla
   4503..5363    +  CDS            AmpR: β-lactamase; bla; confers resistance to ampicillin, carbenicillin, and related antibiotics
   5416..5461    -  CDS            traJ (fragment): oriT-recognizing protein; traJ
   5494..5603    -  oriT           oriT: incP origin of transfer
