[The description below was written by a language model from this plasmid's Addgene catalogue record and pLannotate feature annotations shown in this document.]
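Description:
pMS09 is an empty-backbone bacterial expression and integration vector of about 5.8 kb, built as a genetic tool for Bacteroides, in particular B. fragilis. It carries the R6K γ origin, which fires only when the π initiator protein is supplied, so the plasmid is maintained at low copy in pir-expressing E. coli hosts and cannot replicate autonomously in the Bacteroides recipient. An RP4/IncP oriT (with an adjacent traJ fragment) allows conjugative mobilisation from a suitable E. coli donor. Selection in E. coli relies on the β-lactamase gene (ampicillin), while ermF provides erythromycin resistance for selecting Bacteroides transconjugants. According to the catalogue entry, stable maintenance in the recipient comes from chromosomal insertion mediated by the IntN1 integrase. The automated annotation does not call an integrase or attachment site, leaving a sizeable unannotated region between ermF and the AmpR cassette.

The expression cassette uses a constitutive promoter taken from the gene for the RpoD sigma factor (bt_1311/BT_RS06635), which is also not annotated in the feature table but presumably lies upstream of the iLOV coding sequence. iLOV is a small flavin-binding fluorescent protein; because flavin-based fluorophores do not need oxygen for chromophore maturation, such reporters suit anaerobes. It is followed by a 3xFLAG epitope, detected only as a fragment by the annotation. The record indicates that a gene of interest can be inserted by restriction cloning to produce either an N-terminal or a C-terminal iLOV fusion, with the 3xFLAG at the C terminus for immunodetection or purification. Typical uses would be constitutive, single-copy expression of tagged proteins for localisation, detection or complementation studies in Bacteroides.
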