Addgene plasmid #230073: pMS09
Purpose: (Empty Backbone) Constitutive expression Promoter (RpoD sigma factor, BT_RS06635), integrates via IntN1; N-/C-terminal iLOV fusion, ermF, C-terminal 3x-FLAG, R6K ori, RP4 oriT
Depositing lab: Sean Crosson. Depositing organization: Michigan State University. Publication: Genetic- and culture-based tools for studying Bacteroides fragilis. Schnizlein MK, Dubey AA, Fiebig A, Crosson S. Microbiol Resour Announc. 2025 May 8;14(5):e0000625. doi: 10.1128/mra.00006-25. Epub 2025 Mar 25. PubMed 40130927.
Backbone
  Vector backbone: pMS09
  Backbone size (bp): 5777
  Vector type: Bacterial Expression, Synthetic Biology
  Promoter: RpoD (bt_1311/BT_RS06635)
  Selectable markers: Erythromycin
  Tag / fusion protein: 3xFLAG (C terminal on backbone); iLOV (N terminal on backbone); iLOV (C terminal on backbone)
Growth in bacteria
  Bacterial resistance: Ampicillin, 100 μg/mL
  Growth temperature: 37°C
  Growth strain: Pir1
  Growth instructions: 5 ug/mL erythromycin used for selection in B. fragilis.
  Copy number: Low Copy
Gene/Insert
  Cloning method: Restriction Enzyme
  Sequencing primers: 5′ TGTCGTAACTTTGCACTCCAAA; 3′ TCACTTGTCGTCGTCATCCTT
Terms and licenses: Academic/Nonprofit Terms; Industry Terms: Not Available to Industry
How to cite: pMS09 was a gift from Sean Crosson (Addgene plasmid # 230073 ; http://n2t.net/addgene:230073 ; RRID:Addgene_230073)
